Addgene plasmid #209000: pDONR221-kcnk18
Purpose: Riboprobe generation
Depositing lab: GuangJun Zhang. Depositing organization: Purdue University. Publication: Evolution of two-pore domain potassium channels and their gene expression in zebrafish embryos. Park SJ, Silic MR, Staab PL, Chen J, Zackschewski EL, Zhang G. Dev Dyn. 2024 Jan 25. doi: 10.1002/dvdy.690. PubMed 38270285.
Backbone
  Vector backbone: pDORN221
  Backbone manufacturer: Invitrogen
  Backbone size w/o insert (bp): 2563
  Total vector size (bp): 3178
  Vector type: Cloning
Growth in bacteria
  Bacterial resistance: Kanamycin, 50 μg/mL
  Growth temperature: 37°C
  Growth strain: DH5alpha
  Copy number: High Copy
Gene/Insert
  Gene/Insert name: kcnk18 (alt name: si:ch211-261a10.5)
  Species: D. rerio (zebrafish)
  Insert size (bp): 1155
  GenBank ID: KC577586.1
  Entrez Gene: kcnk18
  Promoter: T7
  Cloning method: Gateway Cloning
  Sequencing primers: 5′ M13F; 3′ M13R
Terms and licenses: Academic/Nonprofit Terms; Industry Terms: Not Available to Industry
How to cite: pDONR221-kcnk18 was a gift from GuangJun Zhang (Addgene plasmid # 209000 ; http://n2t.net/addgene:209000 ; RRID:Addgene_209000)
