[The description below was written by a language model from this plasmid's Addgene catalogue record and pLannotate feature annotations shown in this document.]
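Description:
pDONR221-kcnk18 is a Gateway entry clone built on the Invitrogen pDONR221 donor backbone (spelled "pDORN221" in the catalogue entry) and carrying the zebrafish (Danio rerio) gene kcnk18, also listed as si:ch211-261a10.5, which belongs to the two-pore domain potassium channel family. It is a bacterial cloning vector, propagated in E. coli at high copy from a ColE1/pUC-type origin and selected with kanamycin through the aph(3')-Ia aminoglycoside phosphotransferase gene. The annotated backbone also contains the rrnB T1 and T2 transcription terminators, which shield the cloning region from read-through transcription, plus short lacZα and lacI fragments that are remnants rather than functional genes.

The roughly 1.15 kb insert sits between attL1 and attL2, the sites produced by a BP recombination into the donor vector. These sites would also allow the fragment to be moved into destination vectors by an LR reaction. The feature table does not annotate the insert itself, but the gap between the two attL sites matches the stated insert size. A T7 promoter lies just outside attL2 on the reverse strand, pointing back into the insert, so T7 RNA polymerase can transcribe across the cloned fragment in vitro. This fits the stated purpose of riboprobe generation, presumably for in situ hybridization analysis of kcnk18 expression in zebrafish embryos. Whether the T7 transcript is antisense depends on insert orientation, which the record does not state. The catalogue gives a total size of 3,178 bp, whereas the sequenced record is 3,718 nt, which agrees with the sum of the listed backbone and insert sizes.
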