Features (pLannotate 1.2.2; 9 found; start..end, strand, type, name):
      1..37      -  CDS            lacZα (fragment): LacZα fragment of β-galactosidase; lacZ fragment
     53..152     +  protein_bind   attL1: mutant version of attL; recombination site for the Gateway® LR reaction LR Clonase™
   1327..1426    -  protein_bind   attL2: mutant version of attL; recombination site for the Gateway® LR reaction LR Clonase™
   1444..1462    -  promoter       T7 promoter: promoter for bacteriophage T7 RNA polymerase
   1596..2405    +  CDS            KanR: aminoglycoside phosphotransferase; aph(3')-Ia; confers resistance to kanamycin in bacteria or G418 (Geneticin®) in eukaryotes
   2552..3140    +  rep_origin     ori: high-copy-number ColE1/pMB1/pBR322/pUC origin of replication
   3323..3415    +  CDS            lacI (fragment): lac repressor; lacI; The lac repressor binds to the lac operator to inhibit transcription in E. coli. This inhibition can be relieved by adding lactose or isopropyl-β-D-thiogalactopyranoside (IPTG).
   3470..3497    -  terminator     rrnB T2 terminator: transcription terminator T2 from the E. coli rrnB gene
   3629..3672    +  terminator     rrnB T1 terminator: Escherichia coli rrnB; transcription terminator T1 from the E. coli rrnB gene
>Addgene plasmid #209000 | pDONR221-kcnk18 | addgene full sequence | sequence record 413286 | Addgene NGS Result
GTTTTCCCAGTCACGACGTTGTAAAACGACGGCCAGTCTTAAGCTCGGGCCCCAAATAATGATTTTATTT
TGACTGATAGTGACCTGTTCGTTGCAACAAATTGATGAGCAATGCTTTTTTATAATGCCAACTTTGTACA
AAAAAGCAGGCTTCACCATGTCCGTGTCACAAAAGAGACAGTTTACGGGGAGATGCTCGACACTCTTCTG
GCGTTTGTTTCCTCATGTTTTCCTAATTTTATCACTCGTTTTATACGCGGTTTTAGGAGCGCTTGTCTTC
AGAGCGATTGAGTACACGAATCCTCGAAATGAGTCGGAGGAGATCCTGTCCATTGTGCAAAAAGTGATGG
AGATCGTTCAGAATCACACAGACGCCTCAGAGCAGAAGCACCTAATCAATAAAGCAAAATACATTTTGGA
TGATTACTGTTATGAGAAGGAACGTGATCACGGATGGACCTTCTTTGCTTCACTTTTCTTCTGCTGTACA
GTGTTCACTACTGTAGGTTATGGACGAATTTATCCGTTGACAAGTAAAGGGAAAGTGGCATGTGTCCTGT
ATGCGATGGTGGGCATCCCTCTGATGCTGCTGGTCATCTCGGATGTGGGCGATCTCTTAGCTGTTCTCCT
CTCCAAAGCATATACTCGCCTTAACCTGTTCTTCAGAAGATGGATAGGACATCAGTCATGGAGACTTCAG
AGCCACGAAAAGACATCAGCTCTCCCACAAGTTCAAGCTGATACTGACGGCACCTATAAGTTCAATCAGG
ATGTCGTGGTGCTCGAGACAACAAACAATCAACAGGTGATACAAACTAGGTCTTCCATCAGGCGCGGGTC
CTTTCAGCTCCGTAACAACAAAGAGATCTTTGACCGCATTATTGTAAGGGAGAGCTTCAGGATCAAAGGA
ACTCTTTCAAAATCCTGTTCATGCCCAGAACTGGACCGTGTGCCAACCCCAAAAGATGAGTTATTCAACG
ACATCGGACAGGAGATGGAGCAGTTGGACGTCCCTTTGCTGGTCATCTTGCTGATGGTGTTTGCCTACAT
GGTGATCTGCAGTCAGATTCTGAAATGCTGGGAGAAGCAGATGGACCATTCTGATGCCTTTTATTTCACC
TTCATCACCCTAACCACCATTGGCTTTGGCGACATTGTGCCTGAACACCCAAAATTCTTCATGGTTACTT
TTTTGTTCATCATCACAGGCATGGCCATTATGAGTATGGCCTTTAAACTTGGCCAATCGCAAATTGTTTG
CTTTTACAGGCGGTGTATAAAGAGTCTAAGCATGGGCAAGGTAAGAATTCACAATGACTTAAACAGACCC
AGCTTTCTTGTACAAAGTTGGCATTATAAGAAAGCATTGCTTATCAATTTGTTGCAACGAACAGGTCACT
ATCAGTCAAAATAAAATCATTATTTGCCATCCAGCTGATATCCCCTATAGTGAGTCGTATTACATGGTCA
TAGCTGTTTCCTGGCAGCTCTGGCCCGTGTCTCAAAATCTCTGATGTTACATTGCACAAGATAAAAATAT
ATCATCATGAACAATAAAACTGTCTGCTTACATAAACAGTAATACAAGGGGTGTTATGAGCCATATTCAA
CGGGAAACGTCGAGGCCGCGATTAAATTCCAACATGGATGCTGATTTATATGGGTATAAATGGGCTCGCG
ATAATGTCGGGCAATCAGGTGCGACAATCTATCGCTTGTATGGGAAGCCCGATGCGCCAGAGTTGTTTCT
GAAACATGGCAAAGGTAGCGTTGCCAATGATGTTACAGATGAGATGGTCAGACTAAACTGGCTGACGGAA
TTTATGCCTCTTCCGACCATCAAGCATTTTATCCGTACTCCTGATGATGCATGGTTACTCACCACTGCGA
TCCCCGGAAAAACAGCATTCCAGGTATTAGAAGAATATCCTGATTCAGGTGAAAATATTGTTGATGCGCT
GGCAGTGTTCCTGCGCCGGTTGCATTCGATTCCTGTTTGTAATTGTCCTTTTAACAGCGATCGCGTATTT
CGTCTCGCTCAGGCGCAATCACGAATGAATAACGGTTTGGTTGATGCGAGTGATTTTGATGACGAGCGTA
ATGGCTGGCCTGTTGAACAAGTCTGGAAAGAAATGCATAAACTTTTGCCATTCTCACCGGATTCAGTCGT
CACTCATGGTGATTTCTCACTTGATAACCTTATTTTTGACGAGGGGAAATTAATAGGTTGTATTGATGTT
GGACGAGTCGGAATCGCAGACCGATACCAGGATCTTGCCATCCTATGGAACTGCCTCGGTGAGTTTTCTC
CTTCATTACAGAAACGGCTTTTTCAAAAATATGGTATTGATAATCCTGATATGAATAAATTGCAGTTTCA
TTTGATGCTCGATGAGTTTTTCTAATCAGAATTGGTTAATTGGTTGTAACACTGGCAGAGCATTACGCTG
ACTTGACGGGACGGCGCAAGCTCATGACCAAAATCCCTTAACGTGAGTTACGCGTCGTTCCACTGAGCGT
CAGACCCCGTAGAAAAGATCAAAGGATCTTCTTGAGATCCTTTTTTTCTGCGCGTAATCTGCTGCTTGCA
AACAAAAAAACCACCGCTACCAGCGGTGGTTTGTTTGCCGGATCAAGAGCTACCAACTCTTTTTCCGAAG
GTAACTGGCTTCAGCAGAGCGCAGATACCAAATACTGTTCTTCTAGTGTAGCCGTAGTTAGGCCACCACT
TCAAGAACTCTGTAGCACCGCCTACATACCTCGCTCTGCTAATCCTGTTACCAGTGGCTGCTGCCAGTGG
CGATAAGTCGTGTCTTACCGGGTTGGACTCAAGACGATAGTTACCGGATAAGGCGCAGCGGTCGGGCTGA
ACGGGGGGTTCGTGCACACAGCCCAGCTTGGAGCGAACGACCTACACCGAACTGAGATACCTACAGCGTG
AGCTATGAGAAAGCGCCACGCTTCCCGAAGGGAGAAAGGCGGACAGGTATCCGGTAAGCGGCAGGGTCGG
AACAGGAGAGCGCACGAGGGAGCTTCCAGGGGGAAACGCCTGGTATCTTTATAGTCCTGTCGGGTTTCGC
CACCTCTGACTTGAGCGTCGATTTTTGTGATGCTCGTCAGGGGGGCGGAGCCTATGGAAAAACGCCAGCA
ACGCGGCCTTTTTACGGTTCCTGGCCTTTTGCTGGCCTTTTGCTCACATGTTCTTTCCTGCGTTATCCCC
TGATTCTGTGGATAACCGTATTACCGCCTTTGAGTGAGCTGATACCGCTCGCCGCAGCCGAACGACCGAG
CGCAGCGAGTCAGTGAGCGAGGAAGCGGAAGAGCGCCCAATACGCAAACCGCCTCTCCCCGCGCGTTGGC
CGATTCATTAATGCAGCTGGCACGACAGGTTTCCCGACTGGAAAGCGGGCAGTGAGCGCAACGCAATTAA
TACGCGTACCGCTAGCCAGGAAGAGTTTGTAGAAACGCAAAAAGGCCATCCGTCAGGATGGCCTTCTGCT
TAGTTTGATGCCTGGCAGTTTATGGCGGGCGTCCTGCCCGCCACCCTCCGGGCCGTTGCTTCACAACGTT
CAAATCCGCTCCCGGCGGATTTGTCCTACTCAGGAGAGCGTTCACCGACAAACAACAGATAAAACGAAAG
GCCCAGTCTTCCGACTGAGCCTTTCGTTTTATTTGATGCCTGGCAGTTCCCTACTCTCGCGTTAACGCTA
GCATGGAT
